Addgene plasmid #39027: PBRM1
Purpose: Bacterial expression for structure determination; may not be full ORF
Depositing lab: Nicola Burgess-Brown. Depositing organization: University of Oxford.
Backbone
  Vector backbone: pNIC28-Bsa4
  Backbone manufacturer: SGC
  Vector type: Bacterial Expression
Growth in bacteria
  Bacterial resistance: Kanamycin, 50 μg/mL
  Growth temperature: 37°C
  Growth strain: Mach1
  Copy number: Low Copy
Gene/Insert
  Gene/Insert name: polybromo 1 [isoform a] (alt names: PBRM1; PDB:3IU5)
  Species: H. sapiens (human)
  Insert size (bp): 439
  Mutation: codon-optimized
  Entrez Gene: PBRM1 (a.k.a. BAF180, PB1, RCC, SMARCH1)
  Tag / fusion protein: His Tev (N terminal on insert)
  Cloning method: Ligation Independent Cloning
  Sequencing primers: 5′ T7; 3′ T7-term
Terms and licenses: Academic/Nonprofit Terms; Industry Terms: Not Available to Industry
How to cite: PBRM1 was a gift from Nicola Burgess-Brown (Addgene plasmid # 39027 ; http://n2t.net/addgene:39027 ; RRID:Addgene_39027)
