[The description below was written by a language model from this plasmid's Addgene catalogue record.]
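Description:
PBRM1 is a bacterial expression plasmid built on the pNIC28-Bsa4 backbone from the SGC, designed to produce a fragment of human polybromo 1 (isoform a; also known as BAF180 or PB1) in E. coli for structure determination. The plasmid is selected with kanamycin and is recorded as low copy. The record does not list the origin of replication or other backbone features, and no feature table is provided, so the arrangement of vector elements can only be inferred from the catalogue fields.

The insert is short, about 439 bp, and is codon-optimized rather than the native human coding sequence. The record notes explicitly that it may not be the full ORF, and given the size it can only encode a small portion of this large chromatin-remodelling protein, consistent with a single-domain construct. It is linked to a deposited crystal structure entry named among the alternative names, although the record does not say which domain or residue range is covered. The fragment was introduced by ligation independent cloning and carries an N-terminal His tag followed by a TEV protease recognition site. This allows the protein to be purified by immobilized metal affinity chromatography and the tag to be cleaved off afterwards, a common arrangement for crystallography samples. The promoter is not stated outright, but the listed T7 forward and T7 terminator sequencing primers indicate that the insert sits within a T7 expression cassette, which would need an expression host supplying T7 RNA polymerase. The typical use is recombinant production of the PBRM1 fragment for structural and biophysical work.
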