>Addgene plasmid #39027 | PBRM1 | depositor partial sequence | sequence record 49085 | PBRM1 sequence 439 bps
ATGCACCATCATCATCATCATTCTTCTGGTGTAGATCTGGGTACCGAGAACCTGTACTTCCAATCCATGA
CCGTTGATCCGATTGCCGTGTGTCATGAACTGTATAATACCATTCGCGATTATAAAGATGAACAGGGTCG
CCTGCTGTGCGAACTGTTCATTCGCGCCCCGAAACGTCGCAATCAGCCGGATTATTATGAAGTGGTTAGC
CAGCCGATCGATCTGATGAAAATTCAGCAGAAACTGAAAATGGAAGAATATGATGATGTGAACCTGCTGA
CCGCGGATTTTCAGCTGCTGTTTAATAATGCGAAAAGCTATTATAAACCGGATAGCCCGGAATATAAAGC
CGCGTGCAAACTGTGGGATCTGTATCTGCGTACCCGCAATGAATTTGTGCAGAAAGGTGAATGACAGTAA
AGGTGGATACGGATCCGAA
