>Addgene plasmid #39027 | PBRM1 | addgene partial sequence | sequence record 53030 | T7 5'-TAATACGACTCACTATAGGG-3'
CCCTCTAGAAATAATTTTGTTTAACTTTAAGAAGGAGATATACATATGCACCATCATCATCATCATTCTT
CTGGTGTAGATCTGGGTACCGAGAACCTGTACTTCCAATCCATGACCGTTGATCCGATTGCCGTGTGTCA
TGAACTGTATAATACCATTCGCGATTATAAAGATGAACAGGGTCGCCTGCTGTGCGAACTGTTCATTCGC
GCCCCGAAACGTCGCAATCAGCCGGATTATTATGAAGTGGTTAGCCAGCCGATCGATCTGATGAAAATTC
AGCAGAAACTGAAAATGGAAGAATATGATGATGTGAACCTGCTGACCGCGGATTTTCAGCTGCTGTTTAA
TAATGCGAAAAGCTATTATAAACCGGATAGCCCGGAATATAAAGCCGCGTGCAAACTGTGGGATCTGTAT
CTGCGTACCCGCAATGAATTTGTGCAGAAAGGTGAATGACAGTAAAGGTGGATACGGATCCGAATTCGAG
CTCCGTCGACAAGCTTGCGGCCGCACTCGAGCACCACCACCACCACCACTGAGATCCGGCTGCTAACAAA
GCCCGAAAGGAAGCTGAGTTGGCTGCTGCCACCGCTGAGCAATAACTAGCATAACCCCTTGGGGCCTCTA
AACGGGTCTTGAGGGGTTTTTTGCTGAAAGGAGGAACTATATCCGGATTGGCGAATGGG
[124 nt withheld, positions 690-813]
C
[91 nt withheld, positions 815-905]
A
[49 nt withheld, positions 907-955]
CCTTTGACGTTGGAGTCCACGTTCTTT
[37 nt withheld, positions 983-1019]
ACCCTATCTCGGTCTATTCTTTTGATTTATAAGGGATTTTGCCGATTTC
