>Addgene plasmid #39027 | PBRM1 | addgene partial sequence | sequence record 53365 | T7_term
TGGTGGTGGTGGTGCTCGAGTGCGGCTGCATGTAATGTCGACGGAGCTCGAATTCGGATCCGTATCCACC
TTTACTGTCATTCACCTTTCTGCACAAATTCATTGCGGGTACGCAGATACAGATCCCACAGTTTGCACGC
GGCTTTATATTCCGGGCTATCCGGTTTATAATAGCTTTTCGCATTATTAAACAGCAGCTGAAAATCCGCG
GTCAGCAGGTTCACATCATCATATTCTTCCATTTTCAGTTTCTGCTGAATTTTCATCAGATCGATCGGCT
GGCTAACCACTTCATAATAATCCGGCTGATTGCGACGTTTCGGGGCGCGAATGAACAGTTCGCACAGCAG
GCGACCCTGTTCATCTTTATAATCGCGAATGGTATTATACAGTTCATGACACACGGCAATCGGATCAACG
GTCATGGATTGGAAGTACAGGTTCTCGGTACCCAGATCTACACCAGAAGAATGATGATGATGATGGTGCA
TATGTATATCTCCTTCTTAAAGTTAAACAAAATTATTTCTAGAGGGGAATTGTTATCCGCTCACAATTCC
CCTATAGTGAGTCGTATTAATTTCGCGGGATCGAGATCTCGATCCTCTACGCCGGACGCATCGTGGCCGG
CATCACCGGCGCCACAGGTGCGG
